>Addgene plasmid #21970 | CMV-d2eGFP-20 | addgene partial sequence | sequence record 28267 | 21970 with CMV-d2eGFP-F (TATATCATGGCCGACAAGC)
ATCCGCCACAACATCGAGGACGGCAGCGTGCAGCTCGCCGACCACTACCAGCAGAACACCCCCATCGGCG
ACGGCCCCGTGCTGCTGCCCGACAACCACTACCTGAGCACCCAGTCCGCCCTGAGCAAAGACCCCAACGA
GAAGCGCGATCACATGGTCCTGCTGGAGTTCGTGACCGCCGCCGGGATCACTCTCGGCATGGACGAGCTG
TACAAGAAGCTTAGCCATGGCTTCCCGCCGGAGGTGGAGGAGCAGGATGATGGCACGCTGCCCATGTCTT
GTGCCCAGGAGAGCGGGATGGACCGTCACCCTGCAGCCTGTGCTTCTGCTAGGATCAATGTGTAGGCGGC
CGCCTCGAGCCGGTACCTGCACTCGCGCACTTTACCGGTACCTGCACTCGCGCACTTTACCGGTACCTGC
ACTCGCGCACTTTACCGGTACCTGCACTCGCGCACTTTACCGGTACCTGCACTCGCGCACTTTACCGGTA
CCTGCACTCGCGCACTTTACCGGTACCTGCACTCGCGCACTTTACCGGATCGCGGGCCCGTTTAAACCCG
CTGATCAGCCTCGACTGTGCCTTCTAGTTGCCAGCCATCTGTTGTTTGCCCCTCCCCCGTGCCTTCCTTG
ACCCTGGAAGGTGCCACTCCCACTGTCCTTTCCTAATAAAATGAGGAAATTGCATCGCATTGTCTGAGTA
GGTGTCATTCTATTCTGGGGGGTGGGGTGGGGCAAGGACAGCANGGGGGGAGGA
