>Addgene plasmid #21970 | CMV-d2eGFP-20 | addgene partial sequence | sequence record 28268 | 21970 with BGH-rev
CGATCCGGTAAGTGCGCGAGTGCAGGTACCGGTAAAGTGCGCGAGTGCAGGTACCGGTAAAGTGCGCGAG
TGCAGGTACCGGTAAAGTGCGCGAGTGCAGGTACCGGTAAAGTGCGCGAGTGCAGGTACCGGTAAAGTGC
GCGAGTGCAGGTACCGGTAAAGTGCGCGAGTGCAGGTACCGGCTCGAGGCGGCCGCCTACACATTGATCC
TAGCAGAAGCACAGGCTGCAGGGTGACGGTCCATCCCGCTCTCCTGGGCACAAGACATGGGCAGCGTGCC
ATCATCCTGCTCCTCCACCTCCGGCGGGAAGCCATGGCTAAGCTTCTTGTACAGCTCGTCCATGCCGAGA
GTGATCCCGGCGGCGGTCACGAACTCCAGCAGGACCATGTGATCGCGCTTCTCGTTGGGGTCTTTGCTCA
GGGCGGACTGGGTGCTCAGGTAGTGGTTGTCGGGCAGCAGCACGGGGCCGTCGCCGATGGGGGTGTTCTG
CTGGTAGTGGTCGGCGAGCTGTTCCCTGCCGTCGCCNATGCTGTATCCGGAACTGGAACTT
