>Addgene plasmid #21970 | CMV-d2eGFP-20 | addgene partial sequence | sequence record 28269 | 21970 with CMV-F
GAGCTCTCTGGCTAACTAGAGAACCCACTGCTTACTGGCTTATCGAAATTAATACGACTCACTATAGGGA
GACCCAAGCTGGCTAGCGTTTAAACTTAAGCTTGGTACCGAGCTCGGATCCACCGGTCGCCACCATGGTG
AGCAAGGGCGAGGAGCTGTTCACCGGGGTGGTGCCCATCCTGGTCGAGCTGGACGGCGACGTAAACGGCC
ACAAGTTCAGCGTGTCCGGCGAGGGCGAGGGCGATGCCACCTACGGCAAGCTGACCCTGAAGTTCATCTG
CACCACCGGCAAGCTGCCCGTGCCCTGGCCCACCCTCGTGACCACCCTGACCTACGGCGTGCAGTGCTTC
AGCCGCTACCCCGACCACATGAAGCAGCACGACTTCTTCAAGTCCGCCATGCCCGAAGGCTACGTCCAGG
AGCGCACCATCTTCTTCAAGGACGACGGCAACTACAAGACCCGCGCCGAGGTGAAGTTCGAGGGCGACAC
CCTGGTGAACCGCATCGAGCTGAAGGGCATCGACTTCAAGGAGGACGGCAACATCCTGGGGCACAAGCTG
GAGTACAACTACAACAGCCACAACGTCTATATCATGGCCGACAAGCAGAAGAACGGCATCAAGGTGAACT
TCAAGATCCGCCACAACATCGAGGACGGCAGCGTGCAGCTCGCCGACCACTACCAGCAGAACACCCCCAT
CGGCGACGGCCCCGT
