[The description below was written by a language model from this plasmid's Addgene catalogue record.]
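Description:
CMV-d2eGFP-20 is a mammalian expression plasmid built on a pcDNA5 backbone (about 5 kb without insert) that encodes a microRNA "sponge" directed against miR-20. It is maintained in E. coli as a high-copy plasmid under ampicillin selection. The record does not include a feature table, so the origin of replication, polyadenylation signal and any mammalian selection marker carried by the backbone are not itemised.

As the name and insert description indicate, the CMV promoter drives a destabilised eGFP (d2eGFP) reporter transcript. The recorded insert is a short fragment of about 175 bp, cloned between XhoI and ApaI sites that are both retained, and it supplies the miR-20 sponge element. In the sponge design, an array of microRNA binding sites is placed in the untranslated region downstream of a reporter open reading frame, so that the abundant CMV-driven transcript competes with endogenous targets for the microRNA and relieves their repression. The depositor's comment describes the sites as "bulged", meaning they are imperfectly complementary at the central positions. This mismatch prevents Argonaute-mediated cleavage of the sponge RNA and favours stable sequestration of the microRNA. The number of site repeats is not stated in the record.

The short-lived GFP marks transfected cells and gives a readout that responds to microRNA activity on the sponge transcript. The construct is intended for transient loss-of-function studies of miR-20, and probably of related family members sharing its seed, in cultured mammalian cells. The depositor's comment also mentions a Renilla luciferase reporter with the same site, but that appears to be a companion construct rather than part of this plasmid.
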