Addgene plasmid #21970: CMV-d2eGFP-20
Depositing lab: Phil Sharp. Depositing organization: Massachusetts Institute of Technology. Publication: MicroRNA sponges: competitive inhibitors of small RNAs in mammalian cells. Ebert MS, Neilson JR, Sharp PA. Nat Methods. 2007 Sep . 4(9):721-6. 10.1038/nmeth1079 PubMed 17694064.
Backbone
  Vector backbone: pcDNA5
  Backbone size w/o insert (bp): 5000
  Vector type: Mammalian Expression
Growth in bacteria
  Bacterial resistance: Ampicillin, 100 μg/mL
  Growth temperature: 37°C
  Growth strain: DH5alpha
  Copy number: High Copy
Gene/Insert
  Gene/Insert name: CMV d2eGFP miR-20 sponge
  Insert size (bp): 175
  Cloning method: Restriction Enzyme; 5′ cloning site XhoI (not destroyed); 3′ cloning site ApaI (not destroyed)
  Sequencing primers: 5′ n/a
Terms and licenses: Academic/Nonprofit Terms; Industry Terms: Not Available to Industry
Depositor comments: miR-20 bulged Renilla luciferase reporter and CMV sponge: UACCUGCACUCGCGCACUUUA
How to cite: CMV-d2eGFP-20 was a gift from Phil Sharp (Addgene plasmid # 21970 ; http://n2t.net/addgene:21970 ; RRID:Addgene_21970)
